Addgene plasmid #83859: pDONR-IAA20_no stop
Purpose: Gateway donor vector for IAA20 with no stop codon
Depositing lab: Jennifer Nemhauser. Depositing organization: University of Washington. Publication: A synthetic approach reveals extensive tunability of auxin signaling. Havens KA, Guseman JM, Jang SS, Pierre-Jerome E, Bolten N, Klavins E, Nemhauser JL. Plant Physiol. 2012 Sep;160(1):135-42. doi: 10.1104/pp.112.202184. Epub 2012 Jul 27. PubMed 22843664.
Backbone
  Vector backbone: pDONR221
  Backbone manufacturer: Invitrogen
  Vector type: Gateway Donor vector
Growth in bacteria
  Bacterial resistance: Kanamycin, 50 μg/mL
  Growth temperature: 37°C
  Growth strain: DH5alpha
  Copy number: Unknown
Gene/Insert
  Gene/Insert name: IAA20
  Species: A. thaliana (mustard weed)
  Mutation: no stop codon
  Entrez Gene: IAA20 (a.k.a. AT2G46990, F14M4.18, indole-3-acetic acid inducible 20)
  Cloning method: Gateway Cloning
  Sequencing primers: 5′ M13F; 3′ M13R
Terms and licenses: Academic/Nonprofit Terms; Industry Terms: Not Available to Industry
How to cite: pDONR-IAA20_no stop was a gift from Jennifer Nemhauser (Addgene plasmid # 83859 ; http://n2t.net/addgene:83859 ; RRID:Addgene_83859)
