[The description below was written by a language model from this plasmid's Addgene catalogue record and pLannotate feature annotations shown in this document.]
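Description:
pDONR-IAA20_no stop is a Gateway entry clone built in the pDONR221 backbone, carrying the coding sequence of Arabidopsis thaliana IAA20 (AT2G46990, indole-3-acetic acid inducible 20) without its stop codon. Although catalogued as a donor vector, the roughly 3.1 kb plasmid is the product of a BP reaction: the annotated sequence shows the insert flanked by attL1 and attL2 sites, the form recognised by LR Clonase for transfer into attR-containing destination vectors. It is propagated in E. coli through a high-copy ColE1/pUC-type origin and selected with kanamycin via the aph(3')-Ia resistance gene.

The plasmid has no promoter positioned to express IAA20. The only annotated promoter is a T7 promoter just outside attL2, on the strand opposite the insert, so the plasmid serves as a shuttle for the open reading frame rather than an expression construct. Upstream of attL1 lie the rrnB T1 and T2 terminators, which insulate the cloning region from read-through transcription, along with short lacI and lacZα fragments that are backbone remnants with no evident function. M13 forward and reverse priming sites flank the cassette for sequence verification.

IAA20 belongs to the Aux/IAA family of short-lived transcriptional repressors that interact with auxin response factors to hold early auxin-responsive genes off at low auxin levels. Omitting the stop codon allows LR recombination into destination vectors that add in-frame C-terminal tags or reporter fusions. The associated publication concerns a synthetic approach to studying the tunability of auxin signalling, but the record does not state which destination vectors or fusion partners were used with this clone.
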