Features (pLannotate 1.2.2; 10 found; start..end, strand, type, name):
    121..213     +  CDS            lacI (fragment): lac repressor; lacI; The lac repressor binds to the lac operator to inhibit transcription in E. coli. This inhibition can be relieved by adding lactose or isopropyl-β-D-thiogalactopyranoside (IPTG).
    268..295     -  terminator     rrnB T2 terminator: transcription terminator T2 from the E. coli rrnB gene
    427..470     +  terminator     rrnB T1 terminator: Escherichia coli rrnB; transcription terminator T1 from the E. coli rrnB gene
    517..553     -  CDS            lacZα (fragment): LacZα fragment of β-galactosidase; lacZ fragment
    569..668     +  protein_bind   attL1: mutant version of attL; recombination site for the Gateway® LR reaction LR Clonase™
    674..1198    +  CDS            IAA20: IAA20_ARATH - Experimental evidence at protein level: Swiss-Prot protein existence level 1. Aux/IAA proteins are short-lived transcriptional factors that function as repressors of early auxin response genes at low auxin concentrations. Repression is thought to result from the interaction with auxin response factors (ARFs), proteins that bind to the auxin- responsive promoter element (AuxRE). Formation of heterodimers with ARF proteins may alter their ability to modulate early auxin response genes expression. From Arabidopsis thaliana (Mouse-ear cress).
   1200..1299    -  protein_bind   attL2: mutant version of attL; recombination site for the Gateway® LR reaction LR Clonase™
   1317..1335    -  promoter       T7 promoter: promoter for bacteriophage T7 RNA polymerase
   1469..2278    +  CDS            KanR: aminoglycoside phosphotransferase; aph(3')-Ia; confers resistance to kanamycin in bacteria or G418 (Geneticin®) in eukaryotes
   2425..3013    +  rep_origin     ori: high-copy-number ColE1/pMB1/pBR322/pUC origin of replication
>Addgene plasmid #83859 | pDONR-IAA20_no stop | depositor full sequence | sequence record 161893 | pDONR-IAA20_no stop sequence 3075 bps
CTTTCCTGCGTTATCCCCTGATTCTGTGGATAACCGTATTACCGCCTTTGAGTGAGCTGATACCGCTCGC
CGCAGCCGAACGACCGAGCGCAGCGAGTCAGTGAGCGAGGAAGCGGAAGAGCGCCCAATACGCAAACCGC
CTCTCCCCGCGCGTTGGCCGATTCATTAATGCAGCTGGCACGACAGGTTTCCCGACTGGAAAGCGGGCAG
TGAGCGCAACGCAATTAATACGCGTACCGCTAGCCAGGAAGAGTTTGTAGAAACGCAAAAAGGCCATCCG
TCAGGATGGCCTTCTGCTTAGTTTGATGCCTGGCAGTTTATGGCGGGCGTCCTGCCCGCCACCCTCCGGG
CCGTTGCTTCACAACGTTCAAATCCGCTCCCGGCGGATTTGTCCTACTCAGGAGAGCGTTCACCGACAAA
CAACAGATAAAACGAAAGGCCCAGTCTTCCGACTGAGCCTTTCGTTTTATTTGATGCCTGGCAGTTCCCT
ACTCTCGCGTTAACGCTAGCATGGATGTTTTCCCAGTCACGACGTTGTAAAACGACGGCCAGTCTTAAGC
TCGGGCCCCAAATAATGATTTTATTTTGACTGATAGTGACCTGTTCGTTGCAACAAATTGATGAGCAATG
CTTTTTTATAATGCCAACTTTGTACAAAAAAGCAGGCTTCAAAATGGGAAGAGGGAGAAGTTCATCGTCT
TCTTCAATAGAGAGTAGCAGCAAGAGCAACCCATTCGGTGCTTCGTCAAGTACTCGAAACCTAAGCACGG
ACCTGAGACTCGGACTCAGCTTCGGGACATCCTCAGGGACTCAATATTTCAACGGTGGCTATGGGTACTC
CGTTGCAGCTCCGGCGGTAGAGGATGCGGAATATGTGGCGGCTGTGGAGGAGGAAGAAGAGAATGAGTGT
AACAGTGTAGGGAGCTTTTACGTGAAAGTGAACATGGAAGGAGTTCCAATTGGAAGAAAGATCGATCTAA
TGTCTCTTAATGGCTACCGCGACTTGATCAGAACCCTTGATTTCATGTTCAACGCATCCATTCTCTGGGC
TGAAGAAGAAGACATGTGCAATGAGAAGAGTCACGTGCTAACGTACGCAGATAAGGAAGGTGACTGGATG
ATGGTTGGAGATGTTCCTTGGGAGATGTTCTTGTCTACTGTGAGAAGACTGAAGATTTCAAGAGCTAATT
ACCACTACCACCCAGCTTTCTTGTACAAAGTTGGCATTATAAGAAAGCATTGCTTATCAATTTGTTGCAA
CGAACAGGTCACTATCAGTCAAAATAAAATCATTATTTGCCATCCAGCTGATATCCCCTATAGTGAGTCG
TATTACATGGTCATAGCTGTTTCCTGGCAGCTCTGGCCCGTGTCTCAAAATCTCTGATGTTACATTGCAC
AAGATAAAATAATATCATCATGAACAATAAAACTGTCTGCTTACATAAACAGTAATACAAGGGGTGTTAT
GAGCCATATTCAACGGGAAACGTCGAGGCCGCGATTAAATTCCAACATGGATGCTGATTTATATGGGTAT
AAATGGGCTCGCGATAATGTCGGGCAATCAGGTGCGACAATCTATCGCTTGTATGGGAAGCCCGATGCGC
CAGAGTTGTTTCTGAAACATGGCAAAGGTAGCGTTGCCAATGATGTTACAGATGAGATGGTCAGACTAAA
CTGGCTGACGGAATTTATGCCTCTTCCGACCATCAAGCATTTTATCCGTACTCCTGATGATGCATGGTTA
CTCACCACTGCGATCCCCGGAAAAACAGCATTCCAGGTATTAGAAGAATATCCTGATTCAGGTGAAAATA
TTGTTGATGCGCTGGCAGTGTTCCTGCGCCGGTTGCATTCGATTCCTGTTTGTAATTGTCCTTTTAACAG
CGATCGCGTATTTCGTCTCGCTCAGGCGCAATCACGAATGAATAACGGTTTGGTTGATGCGAGTGATTTT
GATGACGAGCGTAATGGCTGGCCTGTTGAACAAGTCTGGAAAGAAATGCATAAACTTTTGCCATTCTCAC
CGGATTCAGTCGTCACTCATGGTGATTTCTCACTTGATAACCTTATTTTTGACGAGGGGAAATTAATAGG
TTGTATTGATGTTGGACGAGTCGGAATCGCAGACCGATACCAGGATCTTGCCATCCTATGGAACTGCCTC
GGTGAGTTTTCTCCTTCATTACAGAAACGGCTTTTTCAAAAATATGGTATTGATAATCCTGATATGAATA
AATTGCAGTTTCATTTGATGCTCGATGAGTTTTTCTAATCAGAATTGGTTAATTGGTTGTAACACTGGCA
GAGCATTACGCTGACTTGACGGGACGGCGCAAGCTCATGACCAAAATCCCTTAACGTGAGTTACGCGTCG
TTCCACTGAGCGTCAGACCCCGTAGAAAAGATCAAAGGATCTTCTTGAGATCCTTTTTTTCTGCGCGTAA
TCTGCTGCTTGCAAACAAAAAAACCACCGCTACCAGCGGTGGTTTGTTTGCCGGATCAAGAGCTACCAAC
TCTTTTTCCGAAGGTAACTGGCTTCAGCAGAGCGCAGATACCAAATACTGTTCTTCTAGTGTAGCCGTAG
TTAGGCCACCACTTCAAGAACTCTGTAGCACCGCCTACATACCTCGCTCTGCTAATCCTGTTACCAGTGG
CTGCTGCCAGTGGCGATAAGTCGTGTCTTACCGGGTTGGACTCAAGACGATAGTTACCGGATAAGGCGCA
GCGGTCGGGCTGAACGGGGGGTTCGTGCACACAGCCCAGCTTGGAGCGAACGACCTACACCGAACTGAGA
TACCTACAGCGTGAGCTATGAGAAAGCGCCACGCTTCCCGAAGGGAGAAAGGCGGACAGGTATCCGGTAA
GCGGCAGGGTCGGAACAGGAGAGCGCACGAGGGAGCTTCCAGGGGGAAACGCCTGGTATCTTTATAGTCC
TGTCGGGTTTCGCCACCTCTGACTTGAGCGTCGATTTTTGTGATGCTCGTCAGGGGGGCGGAGCCTATGG
AAAAACGCCAGCAACGCGGCCTTTTTACGGTTCCTGGCCTTTTGCTGGCCTTTTGCTCACATGTT
