>Addgene plasmid #83859 | pDONR-IAA20_no stop | addgene partial sequence | sequence record 161894 | M13-F20 5'-TGTAAAACGACGGCCAGT-3'
ATGATTTTATTTTGACTGATAGTGACCTGTTCGTTGCAACAAATTGATGAGCAATGCTTTTTTATAATGC
CAACTTTGTACAAAAAAGCAGGCTTCAAAATGGGAAGAGGGAGAAGTTCATCGTCTTCTTCAATAGAGAG
TAGCAGCAAGAGCAACCCATTCGGTGCTTCGTCAAGTACTCGAAACCTAAGCACGGACCTGAGACTCGGA
CTCAGCTTCGGGACATCCTCAGGGACTCAATATTTCAACGGTGGCTATGGGTACTCCGTTGCAGCTCCGG
CGGTAGAGGATGCGGAATATGTGGCGGCTGTGGAGGAGGAAGAAGAGAATGAGTGTAACAGTGTAGGGAG
CTTTTACGTGAAAGTGAACATGGAAGGAGTTCCAATTGGAAGAAAGATCGATCTAATGTCTCTTAATGGC
TACCGCGACTTGATCAGAACCCTTGATTTCATGTTCAACGCATCCATTCTCTGGGCTGAAGAAGAAGACA
TGTGCAATGAGAAGAGTCACGTGCTAACGTACGCAGATAAGGAAGGTGACTGGATGATGGTTGGAGATGT
TCCTTGGGAGATGTTCTTGTCTACTGTGAGAAGACTGAAGATTTCAAGAGCTAATTACCACTACCACCCA
GCTTTCTTGTACAAAGTTGGCATTATAAGAAAGCATTGCTTATCAATTTGTTGCAACGAACAGGTCACTA
TCAGTCAAAATAAAATCATTATTTGCCATCCAGCTGATATCCCCTATAGTGAGTCGTATTACATGGTCAT
AGCTGTTTCCTGGCAGCTCTGGCCCGTGTCTCAAAATCTCTGATGTTACATTGCACAAGATAAAATA
